Addgene plasmid #147962: pT7-V5-SBP-C1-HsNanos3_X
Purpose: Mammalian Expression of HsNanos3
Depositing lab: Elisa Izaurralde. Depositing organization: Max Planck Institute for Developmental Biology. Publication: Structural basis for the Nanos-mediated recruitment of the CCR4-NOT complex and translational repression. Bhandari D, Raisch T, Weichenrieder O, Jonas S, Izaurralde E. Genes Dev. 2014 Apr 15;28(8):888-901. doi: 10.1101/gad.237289.113. PubMed 24736845.
Backbone
  Vector backbone: Unknown
  Vector type: Mammalian Expression
Growth in bacteria
  Bacterial resistance: Kanamycin, 50 μg/mL
  Growth temperature: 37°C
  Growth strain: DH5alpha
  Copy number: High Copy
Gene/Insert
  Gene/Insert name: HsNanos3
  Species: H. sapiens (human)
  Entrez Gene: NANOS3 (a.k.a. NANOS1L, NOS3, ZC2HC12C)
  Cloning method: Unknown
Terms and licenses: Academic/Nonprofit Terms; Industry Terms: Not Available to Industry
Depositor comments: synthesized DNA from GeneArt. Codon optimized for Expression in human cells. Plasmids from this collection were made available to the research community and donated after the lab closed. Please note that the sequence provided by the depositing laboratory may be theoretical/predicted or based on Sanger sequencing results. There may be discrepancies between sequencing results obtained by Addgene and the depositor sequence. If an Addgene verified sequence is not available, please contact before placing your order to request that our lab fully sequence the plasmid.
How to cite: pT7-V5-SBP-C1-HsNanos3_X was a gift from Elisa Izaurralde (Addgene plasmid # 147962 ; http://n2t.net/addgene:147962 ; RRID:Addgene_147962)
