[The description below was written by a language model from this plasmid's Addgene catalogue record and pLannotate feature annotations shown in this document.]
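Description:
pT7-V5-SBP-C1-HsNanos3_X is a 4,751 nt mammalian expression plasmid encoding human NANOS3 with an N-terminal tandem V5 and streptavidin-binding peptide (SBP) tag. The catalogue entry lists the backbone as unknown. It is propagated in E. coli as a high-copy plasmid through a ColE1/pUC-type origin and selected with kanamycin. The resistance cassette is a Tn5 NeoR/KanR gene placed behind both a bacterial bla promoter and the SV40 enhancer/early promoter and followed by the HSV TK polyadenylation signal. This arrangement gives kanamycin resistance in bacteria and could also support G418 selection in mammalian cells. An f1 origin is also present. Several short annotations (a truncated HIV-1 LTR, SV40 large T antigen, ble and bGH poly(A) fragments) are partial matches and are probably not functional parts.

Expression is driven by the CMV immediate early enhancer and promoter. A T7 promoter sits just downstream of it, which in principle also allows transcription by T7 RNA polymerase. The open reading frame runs V5 tag, SBP, then NANOS3, followed by a remnant multiple cloning site and the SV40 poly(A) signal. According to the depositor, the NANOS3 insert was synthesized and codon optimized for expression in human cells. V5 provides an epitope for antibody detection, while SBP binds streptavidin with nanomolar affinity, making the fusion suitable for pulldown of associated proteins. NANOS3 is a germ cell maintenance factor thought to repress translation of specific mRNAs, and the associated publication concerns Nanos-mediated recruitment of the CCR4-NOT complex and translational repression. The meaning of the "_X" suffix in the name is not stated, and the depositor sequence may be theoretical rather than fully verified.
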