Features (pLannotate 1.2.2; 18 found; start..end, strand, type, name):
     61..364     +  enhancer       CMV enhancer: human cytomegalovirus immediate early enhancer
    365..568     +  promoter       CMV promoter: human cytomegalovirus (CMV) immediate early promoter
    564..597     +  LTR            5' LTR (truncated) (fragment): truncated 5' long terminal repeat (LTR) from HIV-1
    613..631     +  promoter       T7 promoter: promoter for bacteriophage T7 RNA polymerase
    668..709     +  CDS            V5 tag: epitope tag from simian virus 5
    731..844     +  CDS            SBP: streptavidin-binding peptide selected from a peptide library; binds streptavidin with nanomolar affinity (Keefe et al., 2001)
    857..1375    +  CDS            NANOS3: NANO3_HUMAN - Also known as NOS3. Experimental evidence at protein level: Swiss-Prot protein existence level 1. Plays a role in the maintenance of the undifferentiated state of germ cells regulating the spermatogonia cell cycle and inducing a prolonged transit in G1 phase. Affects cell proliferation probably by repressing translation of specific mRNAs. Maintains the germ cell lineage by suppressing both Bax-dependent and -independent apoptotic pathways. Essential in the early stage embryo to protect the migrating primordial germ cells (PGCs) from apoptosis. From Homo sapiens (Human).
   1379..1415    +  misc_feature   MCS (fragment): multiple cloning site
   1432..1516    +  CDS            large T antigen (fragment): large T antigen from SV40 (simian virus 40)
   1539..1660    +  polyA_signal   SV40 poly(A) signal: SV40 polyadenylation signal
   1694..2122    -  rep_origin     f1 ori (sequence partly withheld): f1 bacteriophage origin of replication; arrow indicates direction of (+) strand synthesis
   2149..2253    +  promoter       AmpR promoter: bla
   2255..2612    +  promoter       SV40 promoter: SV40 enhancer and early promoter
   2647..3441    +  CDS            NeoR/KanR: aminoglycoside phosphotransferase from Tn5; aph(3')-II (or nptII); confers resistance to neomycin, kanamycin, and G418 (Geneticin®)
   3462..3614    +  CDS            ble (fragment): BLE_KLEPN - Experimental evidence at protein level: Swiss-Prot protein existence level 1. Binding protein with a strong affinity to the bleomycin family of antibiotics. Binds to CL990; an antimitotic-antibiotic compound. From Klebsiella pneumoniae.
   3673..3720    +  polyA_signal   HSV TK poly(A) signal: herpes simplex virus thymidine kinase polyadenylation signal (Cole and Stacy, 1985)
   3811..3827    -  polyA_signal   bGH poly(A) signal (fragment): bovine growth hormone polyadenylation signal
   4049..4637    +  rep_origin     ori: high-copy-number ColE1/pMB1/pBR322/pUC origin of replication
>Addgene plasmid #147962 | pT7-V5-SBP-C1-HsNanos3_X | depositor full sequence | sequence record 290409 | Full Sequence
TAGTTATTAATAGTAATCAATTACGGGGTCATTAGTTCATAGCCCATATATGGAGTTCCGCGTTACATAA
CTTACGGTAAATGGCCCGCCTGGCTGACCGCCCAACGACCCCCGCCCATTGACGTCAATAATGACGTATG
TTCCCATAGTAACGCCAATAGGGACTTTCCATTGACGTCAATGGGTGGAGTATTTACGGTAAACTGCCCA
CTTGGCAGTACATCAAGTGTATCATATGCCAAGTACGCCCCCTATTGACGTCAATGACGGTAAATGGCCC
GCCTGGCATTATGCCCAGTACATGACCTTATGGGACTTTCCTACTTGGCAGTACATCTACGTATTAGTCA
TCGCTATTACCATGGTGATGCGGTTTTGGCAGTACATCAATGGGCGTGGATAGCGGTTTGACTCACGGGG
ATTTCCAAGTCTCCACCCCATTGACGTCAATGGGAGTTTGTTTTGGCACCAAAATCAACGGGACTTTCCA
AAATGTCGTAACAACTCCGCCCCATTGACGCAAATGGGCGGTAGGCGTGTACGGTGGGAGGTCTATATAA
GCAGAGCTCTCTGGCTAACTAGAGAACCCACTGCTTACTGGCTTATCGAAATTAATACGACTCACTATAG
GGAGACCCAAGCTCTAGCGCTACCGGTCGCCACCATGGGTAAGCCTATCCCTAACCCTCTCCTCGGTCTC
GATTCTACGCCCGGAAGCGGTAGCGGTACGATGGACGAGAAGACCACCGGCTGGGGGGGCGGCCACGTGG
TGGAGGGCCTGGCCGGCGAGCTGGAGCAGCTGCGGGCCAGGCTGGAGCACCACCCTCAGGGCCAGCGGGA
GCCCAGATCTCGAGCTATGGGCACCTTCGACCTGTGGACCGACTATCTGGGACTGGCCCATCTCGTGCGG
GCCCTGTCTGGAAAAGAGGGCCCCGAGACAAGACTGAGCCCCCAGCCTGAGCCAGAGCCCATGCTGGAAC
CCGACCAGAAGCGGAGCCTGGAAAGCTCTCCTGCCCCCGAGAGACTGTGCAGCTTCTGCAAGCACAACGG
CGAGAGCCGGGCCATCTACCAGAGCCACGTGCTGAAGGATGAGGCCGGCAGAGTGCTGTGCCCCATCCTG
AGAGACTACGTGTGCCCTCAGTGCGGCGCCACCAGAGAGAGAGCCCACACCAGAAGATTCTGCCCCCTGA
CCGGCCAGGGCTACACCAGCGTGTACAGCCACACCACCAGAAACAGCGCCGGCAAGAAACTCGTGCGGCC
CGACAAGGCCAAGACCCAGGATACCGGACACAGAAGAGGCGGCGGAGGCGGAGCTGGCTTTAGAGGCGCC
GGAAAGTCTGAGCCCAGCCCCAGCTGTAGCCCCAGCATGAGCACCTAAGAATTCTGCAGTCGACGGTACC
GCGGGCCCGGGATCCACCGGATCTAGATAACTGATCATAATCAGCCATACCACATTTGTAGAGGTTTTAC
TTGCTTTAAAAAACCTCCCACACCTCCCCCTGAACCTGAAACATAAAATGAATGCAATTGTTGTTGTTAA
CTTGTTTATTGCAGCTTATAATGGTTACAAATAAAGCAATAGCATCACAAATTTCACAAATAAAGCATTT
TTTTCACTGCATTCTAGTTGTGGTTTGTCCAAACTCATCAATGTATCTTAACGCGTAAATTGTAAGCGTT
AATATTTTGTTAAAATTCGCGTTAAATTTTTGTTAAATCAGCTCATTTTTTAACCAATAGGCCGAAATCG
GCAAAATCCCTTATAAATCAAAAGAATAGACCGAGATAGGGT
[37 nt withheld, positions 1793-1829]
AAAGAACGTGGACTCCAACGTCAAAGG
[49 nt withheld, positions 1857-1905]
T
[91 nt withheld, positions 1907-1997]
G
[124 nt withheld, positions 1999-2122]
CAGGTGGCACTTTTCGGGGAAATGTGCGCGGAACCCCTATTTGTTTATTTTTCTAAATACATTCAAATAT
GTATCCGCTCATGAGACAATAACCCTGATAAATGCTTCAATAATATTGAAAAAGGAAGAGTCCTGAGGCG
GAAAGAACCAGCTGTGGAATGTGTGTCAGTTAGGGTGTGGAAAGTCCCCAGGCTCCCCAGCAGGCAGAAG
TATGCAAAGCATGCATCTCAATTAGTCAGCAACCAGGTGTGGAAAGTCCCCAGGCTCCCCAGCAGGCAGA
AGTATGCAAAGCATGCATCTCAATTAGTCAGCAACCATAGTCCCGCCCCTAACTCCGCCCATCCCGCCCC
TAACTCCGCCCAGTTCCGCCCATTCTCCGCCCCATGGCTGACTAATTTTTTTTATTTATGCAGAGGCCGA
GGCCGCCTCGGCCTCTGAGCTATTCCAGAAGTAGTGAGGAGGCTTTTTTGGAGGCCTAGGCTTTTGCAAA
GATCGATCAAGAGACAGGATGAGGATCGTTTCGCATGATTGAACAAGATGGATTGCACGCAGGTTCTCCG
GCCGCTTGGGTGGAGAGGCTATTCGGCTATGACTGGGCACAACAGACAATCGGCTGCTCTGATGCCGCCG
TGTTCCGGCTGTCAGCGCAGGGGCGCCCGGTTCTTTTTGTCAAGACCGACCTGTCCGGTGCCCTGAATGA
ACTGCAAGACGAGGCAGCGCGGCTATCGTGGCTGGCCACGACGGGCGTTCCTTGCGCAGCTGTGCTCGAC
GTTGTCACTGAAGCGGGAAGGGACTGGCTGCTATTGGGCGAAGTGCCGGGGCAGGATCTCCTGTCATCTC
ACCTTGCTCCTGCCGAGAAAGTATCCATCATGGCTGATGCAATGCGGCGGCTGCATACGCTTGATCCGGC
TACCTGCCCATTCGACCACCAAGCGAAACATCGCATCGAGCGAGCACGTACTCGGATGGAAGCCGGTCTT
GTCGATCAGGATGATCTGGACGAAGAGCATCAGGGGCTCGCGCCAGCCGAACTGTTCGCCAGGCTCAAGG
CGAGCATGCCCGACGGCGAGGATCTCGTCGTGACCCATGGCGATGCCTGCTTGCCGAATATCATGGTGGA
AAATGGCCGCTTTTCTGGATTCATCGACTGTGGCCGGCTGGGTGTGGCGGACCGCTATCAGGACATAGCG
TTGGCTACCCGTGATATTGCTGAAGAGCTTGGCGGCGAATGGGCTGACCGCTTCCTCGTGCTTTACGGTA
TCGCCGCTCCCGATTCGCAGCGCATCGCCTTCTATCGCCTTCTTGACGAGTTCTTCTGAGCGGGACTCTG
GGGTTCGAAATGACCGACCAAGCGACGCCCAACCTGCCATCACGAGATTTCGATTCCACCGCCGCCTTCT
ATGAAAGGTTGGGCTTCGGAATCGTTTTCCGGGACGCCGGCTGGATGATCCTCCAGCGCGGGGATCTCAT
GCTGGAGTTCTTCGCCCACCCTAGGGGGAGGCTAACTGAAACACGGAAGGAGACAATACCGGAAGGAACC
CGCGCTATGACGGCAATAAAAAGACAGAATAAAACGCACGGTGTTGGGTCGTTTGTTCATAAACGCGGGG
TTCGGTCCCAGGGCTGGCACTCTGTCGATACCCCACCGAGACCCCATTGGGGCCAATACGCCCGCGTTTC
TTCCTTTTCCCCACCCCACCCCCCAAGTTCGGGTGAAGGCCCAGGGCTCGCAGCCAACGTCGGGGCGGCA
GGCCCTGCCATAGCCTCAGGTTACTCATATATACTTTAGATTGATTTAAAACTTCATTTTTAATTTAAAA
GGATCTAGGTGAAGATCCTTTTTGATAATCTCATGACCAAAATCCCTTAACGTGAGTTTTCGTTCCACTG
AGCGTCAGACCCCGTAGAAAAGATCAAAGGATCTTCTTGAGATCCTTTTTTTCTGCGCGTAATCTGCTGC
TTGCAAACAAAAAAACCACCGCTACCAGCGGTGGTTTGTTTGCCGGATCAAGAGCTACCAACTCTTTTTC
CGAAGGTAACTGGCTTCAGCAGAGCGCAGATACCAAATACTGTCCTTCTAGTGTAGCCGTAGTTAGGCCA
CCACTTCAAGAACTCTGTAGCACCGCCTACATACCTCGCTCTGCTAATCCTGTTACCAGTGGCTGCTGCC
AGTGGCGATAAGTCGTGTCTTACCGGGTTGGACTCAAGACGATAGTTACCGGATAAGGCGCAGCGGTCGG
GCTGAACGGGGGGTTCGTGCACACAGCCCAGCTTGGAGCGAACGACCTACACCGAACTGAGATACCTACA
GCGTGAGCTATGAGAAAGCGCCACGCTTCCCGAAGGGAGAAAGGCGGACAGGTATCCGGTAAGCGGCAGG
GTCGGAACAGGAGAGCGCACGAGGGAGCTTCCAGGGGGAAACGCCTGGTATCTTTATAGTCCTGTCGGGT
TTCGCCACCTCTGACTTGAGCGTCGATTTTTGTGATGCTCGTCAGGGGGGCGGAGCCTATGGAAAAACGC
CAGCAACGCGGCCTTTTTACGGTTCCTGGCCTTTTGCTGGCCTTTTGCTCACATGTTCTTTCCTGCGTTA
TCCCCTGATTCTGTGGATAACCGTATTACCGCCATGCAT
